Addgene plasmid #191295: pTETDuet_D27NDHFR_R166QTS
Purpose: Bacterial co-expression of E. coli folA (Dihydrofolate Reductase) and E. coli thyA (Thymidylate Synthase)
Depositing lab: Kimberly Reynolds. Depositing organization: University of Texas Southwestern Medical Center. Publication: The genetic landscape of a metabolic interaction. Nguyen TN, Ingle C, Thompson S, Reynolds KA. Nat Commun. 2024 Apr 18;15(1):3351. doi: 10.1038/s41467-024-47671-0. PubMed 38637543.
Backbone
  Vector backbone: pTET-duet
  Vector type: Bacterial Expression
Growth in bacteria
  Bacterial resistance: Chloramphenicol, 25 μg/mL
  Growth temperature: 30°C
  Growth strain: DH5alpha
  Copy number: Low Copy
Gene/Insert
  Gene/Insert name: folA, thyA (alt names: DHFR; TS)
  Species: E. coli
  Mutation: D27N DHFR, R166Q TYMS
  Promoter: T7 (folA), Tet (thyA)
  Cloning method: Restriction Enzyme; 5′ cloning site EcoNI (not destroyed); 3′ cloning site NotI (not destroyed)
  Sequencing primers: 5′ _GGATCTCGACGCTCTCCCTT; 3′ _CCGCTGAGCAATAACTAGC
Terms and licenses: Academic/Nonprofit Terms; Industry Terms: Not Available to Industry
Depositor comments: Please visit https://doi.org/10.1101/2023.05.28.542639 for bioRxiv preprint.
How to cite: pTETDuet_D27NDHFR_R166QTS was a gift from Kimberly Reynolds (Addgene plasmid # 191295 ; http://n2t.net/addgene:191295 ; RRID:Addgene_191295)
