[The description below was written by a language model from this plasmid's Addgene catalogue record and pLannotate feature annotations shown in this document.]
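Description:
pTETDuet_D27NDHFR_R166QTS is a 5,181-nt bacterial expression plasmid built on the pTET-duet backbone for co-expression of two E. coli folate-pathway enzymes: dihydrofolate reductase (DHFR, folA) and thymidylate synthase (TS, thyA). It replicates from a p15A origin, which is compatible with ColE1-type plasmids. The catalogue lists it as low copy. Selection is by chloramphenicol resistance, provided by a cat gene under its own promoter. The short IS1, RSF ori and tetracycline-resistance fragments in the annotation appear to be backbone remnants rather than functional parts.

The two genes sit in separate expression units. The folA coding sequence lies downstream of a T7 promoter with an adjacent lac operator and a T7 gene 10 ribosome binding site, and the plasmid carries lacI with its own promoter to supply the lac repressor. The thyA coding sequence is driven by the PLtetO-1 promoter, a phage lambda PL derivative containing tet operator sites. It is followed by S-tag and SET1 fragments and a T7 terminator. Whether these tag fragments are translated as part of TS is not stated. No tet repressor gene is annotated on the plasmid.

This version carries the D27N substitution in DHFR and R166Q in TS. The record does not describe their functional effects. TS generates dihydrofolate as a by-product of dTMP synthesis, and DHFR uses dihydrofolate as its substrate, so the two enzymes are metabolically coupled. Expressing defined variants of both from one plasmid fits the associated study of the genetic landscape of this metabolic interaction.
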