Features (pLannotate 1.2.2; 19 found; start..end, strand, type, name):
     34..107     +  promoter       PLtetO-1 promoter: modified phage lambda PL promoter with tet operator sites (Lutz and Bujard, 1997)
    149..940     +  CDS            thyA: TYSY_ECO57 - Experimental evidence at protein level: Swiss-Prot protein existence level 1. Catalyzes the reductive methylation of 2'-deoxyuridine-5'- monophosphate (dUMP) to 2'-deoxythymidine-5'-monophosphate (dTMP) while utilizing 5,10-methylenetetrahydrofolate (mTHF) as the methyl donor and reductant in the reaction, yielding dihydrofolate (DHF) as a by- product. This enzymatic reaction provides an intracellular de novo source of dTMP, an essential precursor for DNA biosynthesis. From Escherichia coli O157:H7.
    956..997     +  CDS            S-Tag (fragment): affinity and epitope tag derived from pancreatic ribonuclease A
   1027..1044    +  CDS            SET1 (fragment): solubility-enhancement tag derived from T7 phage gene 10B
   1052..1099    +  terminator     T7 terminator: transcription terminator for bacteriophage T7 RNA polymerase
   1323..1979    -  CDS            cat: CAT_ECOLX - Experimental evidence at protein level: Swiss-Prot protein existence level 1. This enzyme is an effector of chloramphenicol resistance in bacteria. From Escherichia coli. This protein is used as a marker in many commonly used cloning vectors, such as pACYC184.
   1980..2082    -  promoter       cat promoter: promoter of the E. coli cat gene encoding chloramphenicol acetyltransferase
   2203..2346    +  mobile_element IS1 (fragment): prokaryotic transposable element IS1
   2465..2520    -  rep_origin     RSF ori (fragment): Plasmids containing the RSF 1030 origin of replication can be propagated in E. coli cells that contain additional plasmids with compatible origins.
   2608..3153    -  rep_origin     p15A ori: Plasmids containing the medium-copy-number p15A origin of replication can be propagated in E. coli cells that contain a second plasmid with the ColE1 origin.
   3265..3329    -  CDS            TcR (fragment): tetracycline efflux protein; tet; confers resistance to tetracycline
   3344..3365    -  protein_bind   CAP binding site: CAP binding activates transcription in the presence of cAMP. E. coli catabolite activator protein
   3378..4460    -  CDS            lacI: lac repressor; lacI; The lac repressor binds to the lac operator to inhibit transcription in E. coli. This inhibition can be relieved by adding lactose or isopropyl-β-D-thiogalactopyranoside (IPTG).
   4461..4538    -  promoter       lacI promoter: lacI
   4546..4581    -  CDS            TcR (fragment): tetracycline efflux protein; tet; confers resistance to tetracycline
   4584..4602    +  promoter       T7 promoter: promoter for bacteriophage T7 RNA polymerase
   4603..4627    +  protein_bind   lac operator: The lac repressor binds to the lac operator to inhibit transcription in E. coli. This inhibition can be relieved by adding lactose or isopropyl-β-D-thiogalactopyranoside (IPTG). lac repressor encoded by lacI
   4642..4664    +  RBS            RBS: efficient ribosome binding site from bacteriophage T7 gene 10 (Olins and Rangwala, 1989)
   4671..5150    +  CDS            ecDHFR: E. coli dihydrofolate reductase; folA
>Addgene plasmid #191295 | pTETDuet_D27NDHFR_R166QTS | addgene full sequence | sequence record 378521 | Addgene NGS Result
CTTAAGTCGAACAGAAAGTAATCGTATTGTACATCCCTATCAGTGATAGAGATTGACATCCCTATCAGTG
ATAGAGATACTGAGCACATCAGCAGGACGCACTGACCGAATTCATTAAAGAGGAGAAAGGTACCATGCTG
CAGATCTCATGAAACAGTACCTGGAGCTGATGCAAAAAGTTCTGGATGAGGGTACCCAGAAAAACGACCG
CACGGGTACCGGAACGCTGAGCATTTTTGGCCATCAGATGCGTTTTAACCTGCAGGACGGATTCCCGCTG
GTTACGACCAAACGCTGCCACCTGCGTAGCATTATTCATGAGCTGCTGTGGTTTCTGCAAGGTGACACTA
ACATCGCGTATCTGCACGAAAACAATGTGACGATCTGGGATGAATGGGCCGATGAAAACGGCGATCTGGG
CCCAGTGTATGGTAAACAGTGGCGCGCCTGGCCAACGCCAGATGGCCGCCACATCGATCAGATCACGACC
GTGCTGAATCAACTGAAAAACGACCCGGACAGCCGCCGCATTATTGTTTCCGCGTGGAATGTGGGTGAAC
TGGATAAAATGGCGCTGGCGCCGTGCCATGCATTCTTCCAGTTTTACGTTGCGGACGGTAAGCTGAGCTG
TCAACTTTATCAGCAGAGCTGCGATGTTTTCCTCGGCCTGCCGTTCAATATCGCCAGCTACGCGTTACTG
GTGCATATGATGGCGCAGCAGTGCGACCTGGAGGTGGGTGATTTTGTCTGGACCGGCGGTGATACCCACC
TGTACAGCAACCATATGGACCAAACGCATCTGCAATTGAGCCGTGAGCCGCGTCCGCTGCCGAAACTGAT
TATTAAGCGCAAACCCGAGAGCATCTTTGACTATCGTTTCGAAGACTTCGAGATTGAAGGCTACGATCCG
CACCCGGGTATCAAAGCGCCGGTGGCTATCTAACTCGAGTCTGGTAAAGAAACCGCTGCTGCGAAATTTG
AACGCCAGCACATGGACTCGTCTACTAGCGCAGCTTAATTAACCTAGGCTGCTGCCACCGCTGAGCAATA
ACTAGCATAACCCCTTGGGGCCTCTAAACGGGTCTTGAGGGGTTTTTTGCTGAAACCTCAGGCATTTGAG
AAGCACACGGTCACACTGCTTCCGGTAGTCAATAAACCGGTAAACCAGCAATAGACATAAGCGGCTATTT
AACGACCCTGCCCTGAACCGACGACCGGGTCGAATTTGCTTTCGAATTTCTGCCATTCATCCGCTTATTA
TCACTTATTCAGGCGTAGCAACCAGGCGTTTAAGGGCACCAATAACTGCCTTAAAAAAATTACGCCCCGC
CCTGCCACTCATCGCAGTACTGTTGTAATTCATTAAGCATTCTGCCGACATGGAAGCCATCACAAACGGC
ATGATGAACCTGAATCGCCAGCGGCATCAGCACCTTGTCGCCTTGCGTATAATATTTGCCCATAGTGAAA
ACGGGGGCGAAGAAGTTGTCCATATTGGCCACGTTTAAATCAAAACTGGTGAAACTCACCCAGGGATTGG
CTGAGACGAAAAACATATTCTCAATAAACCCTTTAGGGAAATAGGCCAGGTTTTCACCGTAACACGCCAC
ATCTTGCGAATATATGTGTAGAAACTGCCGGAAATCGTCGTGGTATTCACTCCAGAGCGATGAAAACGTT
TCAGTTTGCTCATGGAAAACGGTGTAACAAGGGTGAACACTATCCCATATCACCAGCTCACCGTCTTTCA
TTGCCATACGGAACTCCGGATGAGCATTCATCAGGCGGGCAAGAATGTGAATAAAGGCCGGATAAAACTT
GTGCTTATTTTTCTTTACGGTCTTTAAAAAGGCCGTAATATCCAGCTGAACGGTCTGGTTATAGGTACAT
TGAGCAACTGACTGAAATGCCTCAAAATGTTCTTTACGATGCCATTGGGATATATCAACGGTGGTATATC
CAGTGATTTTTTTCTCCATTTTAGCTTCCTTAGCTCCTGAAAATCTCGATAACTCAAAAAATACGCCCGG
TAGTGATCTTATTTCATTATGGTGAAAGTTGGAACCTCTTACGTGCCGATCAACGTCTCATTTTCGCCAA
AAGTTGGCCCAGGGCTTCCCGGTATCAACAGGGACACCAGGATTTATTTATTCTGCGAAGTGATCTTCCG
TCACAGGTATTTATTCGGCGCAAAGTGCGTCGGGTGATGCTGCCAACTTACTGATTTAGTGTATGATGGT
GTTTTTGAGGTGCTCCAGTGGCTTCTGTTTCTATCAGCTGTCCCTCCTGTTCAGCTACTGACGGGGTGGT
GCGTAACGGCAAAAGCACCGCCGGACATCAGCGCTAGCGGAGTGTATACTGGCTTACTATGTTGGCACTG
ATGAGGGTGTCAGTGAAGTGCTTCATGTGGCAGGAGAAAAAAGGCTGCACCGGTGCGTCAGCAGAATATG
TGATACAGGATATATTCCGCTTCCTCGCTCACTGACTCGCTACGCTCGGTCGTTCGACTGCGGCGAGCGG
AAATGGCTTACGAACGGGGCGGAGATTTCCTGGAAGATGCCAGGAAGATACTTAACAGGGAAGTGAGAGG
GCCGCGGCAAAGCCGTTTTTCCATAGGCTCCGCCCCCCTGACAAGCATCACGAAATCTGACGCTCAAATC
AGTGGTGGCGAAACCCGACAGGACTATAAAGATACCAGGCGTTTCCCCCTGGCGGCTCCCTCGTGCGCTC
TCCTGTTCCTGCCTTTCGGTTTACCGGTGTCATTCCGCTGTTATGGCCGCGTTTGTCTCATTCCACGCCT
GACACTCAGTTCCGGGTAGGCAGTTCGCTCCAAGCTGGACTGTATGCACGAACCCCCCGTTCAGTCCGAC
CGCTGCGCCTTATCCGGTAACTATCGTCTTGAGTCCAACCCGGAAAGACATGCAAAAGCACCACTGGCAG
CAGCCACTGGTAATTGATTTAGAGGAGTTAGTCTTGAAGTCATGCGCCGGTTAAGGCTAAACTGAAAGGA
CAAGTTTTGGTGACTGCGCTCCTCCAAGCCAGTTACCTCGGTTCAAAGAGTTGGTAGCTCAGAGAACCTT
CGAAAAACCGCCCTGCAAGGCGGTTTTTTCGTTTTCAGAGCAAGAGATTACGCGCAGACCAAAACGATCT
CAAGAAGATCATCTTATTAATCAGATAAAATATTTCTAGATTTCAGTGCAATTTATCTCTTCAAATGTAG
CACCTGAAGTCAGCCCCATACGATATAAGTTGTAATTCTCATGTTAGTCATGCCCCGCGCCCACCGGAAG
GAGCTGACTGGGTTGAAGGCTCTCAAGGGCATCGGTCGAGATCCCGGTGCCTAATGAGTGAGCTAACTTA
CATTAATTGCGTTGCGCTCACTGCCCGCTTTCCAGTCGGGAAACCTGTCGTGCCAGCTGCATTAATGAAT
CGGCCAACGCGCGGGGAGAGGCGGTTTGCGTATTGGGCGCCAGGGTGGTTTTTCTTTTCACCAGTGAGAC
GGGCAACAGCTGATTGCCCTTCACCGCCTGGCCCTGAGAGAGTTGCAGCAAGCGGTCCACGCTGGTTTGC
CCCAGCAGGCGAAAATCCTGTTTGATGGTGGTTAACGGCGGGATATAACATGAGCTGTCTTCGGTATCGT
CGTATCCCACTACCGAGATGTCCGCACCAACGCGCAGCCCGGACTCGGTAATGGCGCGCATTGCGCCCAG
CGCCATCTGATCGTTGGCAACCAGCATCGCAGTGGGAACGATGCCCTCATTCAGCATTTGCATGGTTTGT
TGAAAACCGGACATGGCACTCCAGTCGCCTTCCCGTTCCGCTATCGGCTGAATTTGATTGCGAGTGAGAT
ATTTATGCCAGCCAGCCAGACGCAGACGCGCCGAGACAGAACTTAATGGGCCCGCTAACAGCGCGATTTG
CTGGTGACCCAATGCGACCAGATGCTCCACGCCCAGTCGCGTACCGTCTTCATGGGAGAAAATAATACTG
TTGATGGGTGTCTGGTCAGAGACATCAAGAAATAACGCCGGAACATTAGTGCAGGCAGCTTCCACAGCAA
TGGCATCCTGGTCATCCAGCGGATAGTTAATGATCAGCCCACTGACGCGTTGCGCGAGAAGATTGTGCAC
CGCCGCTTTACAGGCTTCGACGCCGCTTCGTTCTACCATCGACACCACCACGCTGGCACCCAGTTGATCG
GCGCGAGATTTAATCGCCGCGACAATTTGCGACGGCGCGTGCAGGGCCAGACTGGAGGTGGCAACGCCAA
TCAGCAACGACTGTTTGCCCGCCAGTTGTTGTGCCACGCGGTTGGGAATGTAATTCAGCTCCGCCATCGC
CGCTTCCACTTTTTCCCGCGTTTTCGCAGAAACGTGGCTGGCCTGGTTCACCACGCGGGAAACGGTCTGA
TAAGAGACACCGGCATACTCTGCGACATCGTATAACGTTACTGGTTTCACATTCACCACCCTGAATTGAC
TCTCTTCCGGGCGCTATCATGCCATACCGCGAAAGGTTTTGCGCCATTCGATGGTGTCCGGGATCTCGAC
GCTCTCCCTTATGCGACTCCTGCATTAGGAAATTAATACGACTCACTATAGGGGAATTGTGAGCGGATAA
CAATTCCCCTGTAGAAATAATTTTGTTTAACTTTAATAAGGAGATATACCATGATCAGTCTGATTGCGGC
GTTAGCGGTAGATCGCGTTATCGGCATGGAAAACGCCATGCCGTGGAACCTGCCTGCCAACCTCGCCTGG
TTTAAACGCAACACCTTAAATAAACCCGTGATTATGGGCCGCCATACCTGGGAATCAATCGGTCGTCCGT
TGCCAGGACGCAAAAATATTATCCTCAGCAGTCAACCGGGTACGGACGATCGCGTAACGTGGGTGAAGTC
GGTGGATGAAGCCATCGCGGCGTGTGGTGACGTACCAGAAATCATGGTGATTGGCGGCGGTCGCGTTTAT
GAACAGTTCTTGCCAAAAGCGCAAAAACTGTATCTGACGCATATCGACGCAGAAGTGGAAGGCGACACCC
ATTTCCCGGATTACGAGCCGGATGACTGGGAATCGGTATTCAGCGAATTCCACGATGCTGATGCGCAGAA
CTCTCACAGCTATTGCTTTGAGATTCTGGAGCGGCGGTAACAGGCGTCGACAAGCTTGCGGCCGCATAAT
G
